Addgene plasmid #64336: 7432 Bicistronic_GFP_ires_puro
Purpose: This a retroviral expression plasmid expressing GFP along with puro resistance gene
Depositing lab: Georgios Stathopoulos. Depositing organization: University of Patras. Publication: Mutant KRAS promotes malignant pleural effusion formation. Agalioti T, Giannou AD, Krontira AC, Kanellakis NI, Kati D, Vreka M, Pepe M, Spella M, Lilis I, Zazara DE, Nikolouli E, Spiropoulou N, Papadakis A, Papadia K, Voulgaridis A, Harokopos V, Stamou P, Meiners S, Eickelberg O, Snyder LA, Antimisiaris SG, Kardamakis D, Psallidas I, Marazioti A, Stathopoulos GT. Nat Commun. 2017 May 16;8:15205. doi: 10.1038/ncomms15205. PubMed 28508873.
Backbone
  Vector backbone: 6691 Bicistronic_ires_puro
  Backbone size w/o insert (bp): 6691
  Total vector size (bp): 7432
  Modifications to backbone: Digest with BglII and XhoI
  Vector type: Retroviral
  Selectable markers: Puromycin
Growth in bacteria
  Bacterial resistance: Ampicillin, 100 μg/mL
  Growth temperature: 37°C
  Growth strain: XL1 Blue
  Copy number: High Copy
Gene/Insert
  Gene/Insert name: GFP (alt name: Green Fluorescent Protein)
  Insert size (bp): 740
  Tag / fusion protein: GFP (N terminal on backbone)
  Cloning method: Restriction Enzyme; 5′ cloning site BglII (destroyed during cloning); 3′ cloning site XhoI (not destroyed)
  Sequencing primers: 5′ ccctcactccttctctagg
Terms and licenses: Academic/Nonprofit Terms; Industry Terms: Not Available to Industry
Depositor comments: This construct was created in G. Stahopoulos lab in Patras, by Theodora Agalioti and represents a retroviral expression vector of Green Fluorescent protein in a bicistronic fashion along with puromycin resistance gene
How to cite: 7432 Bicistronic_GFP_ires_puro was a gift from Georgios Stathopoulos (Addgene plasmid # 64336 ; http://n2t.net/addgene:64336 ; RRID:Addgene_64336)
