[The description below was written by a language model from this plasmid's Addgene catalogue record and pLannotate feature annotations shown in this document.]
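Description:
7432 Bicistronic_GFP_ires_puro is a 7,432 bp gammaretroviral expression plasmid of the MSCV type. It was made by inserting a roughly 740 bp GFP fragment into the 6,691 bp "Bicistronic_ires_puro" backbone cut with BglII and XhoI; the 5′ junction site was destroyed and the XhoI site retained. In bacteria it replicates from a high-copy ColE1/pUC-type origin and is selected with ampicillin through the β-lactamase gene and its promoter. The feature table also picks up short remnants of lacI, lacZα, rop, bom, the tetracycline resistance gene and a lac promoter/operator. These are leftover backbone fragments rather than functional units.

The viral cassette is framed by 5′ and 3′ long terminal repeats from murine embryonic stem cell virus. Downstream of the 5′ LTR lie the MESV Ψ packaging signal and a truncated MMLV gag segment lacking its start codon, which together support encapsidation of the genomic RNA when gag, pol and env are supplied in trans by a packaging system. No internal promoter is annotated upstream of the payload, so expression appears to be driven by the 5′ LTR. The resulting transcript carries EGFP, an EMCV IRES and the puromycin N-acetyltransferase gene, so cap-dependent translation yields EGFP and internal ribosome entry yields the resistance protein from the same mRNA. A bGH polyadenylation signal and a very short SV40 promoter fragment sit between PuroR and the 3′ LTR. Although the catalogue lists GFP as a tag, the annotation shows EGFP as a standalone reading frame.

The construct is intended for stable transduction of mammalian cells, giving fluorescent, puromycin-selectable populations. The record does not describe further applications, though such a plasmid would also suit use as a GFP-only control for gene-bearing derivatives of the same backbone.
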