Features (pLannotate 1.2.2; 21 found; start..end, strand, type, name):
     47..561     +  LTR            3' LTR: 3' long terminal repeat from murine embryonic stem cell virus
    723..739     -  protein_bind   lac operator: The lac repressor binds to the lac operator to inhibit transcription in E. coli. This inhibition can be relieved by adding lactose or isopropyl-β-D-thiogalactopyranoside (IPTG). lac repressor encoded by lacI
    747..777     -  promoter       lac promoter: promoter for the E. coli lac operon
    792..813     -  protein_bind   CAP binding site: CAP binding activates transcription in the presence of cAMP. E. coli catabolite activator protein
    826..918     -  CDS            lacI (fragment): lac repressor; lacI; The lac repressor binds to the lac operator to inhibit transcription in E. coli. This inhibition can be relieved by adding lactose or isopropyl-β-D-thiogalactopyranoside (IPTG).
   1101..1689    -  rep_origin     ori: high-copy-number ColE1/pMB1/pBR322/pUC origin of replication
   1860..2720    -  CDS            AmpR: β-lactamase; bla; confers resistance to ampicillin, carbenicillin, and related antibiotics
   2721..2825    -  promoter       AmpR promoter: bla
   2920..2955    +  CDS            rop (fragment): Rop protein, which maintains plasmids at low copy number; rop
   3057..3156    +  misc_feature   bom (fragment): basis of mobility region from pBR322
   3162..3316    -  CDS            lacZα (fragment): LacZα fragment of β-galactosidase; lacZ fragment
   3319..3592    -  CDS            TcR (fragment): tetracycline efflux protein; tet; confers resistance to tetracycline
   3593..3691    +  CDS            env (fragment): murine leukemia virus gPr80 envelope polyprotein precursor; env; proteolytically cleaved into gp70SU and p15TM subunits
   3733..4249    +  LTR            5' LTR: 5' long terminal repeat from murine embryonic stem cell virus
   4313..4654    +  misc_feature   MESV Ψ: packaging signal of murine embryonic stem cell virus
   4721..5137    +  CDS            gag (truncated): truncated Moloney murine leukemia virus (MMLV) gag gene lacking the start codon
   5163..5882    +  CDS            EGFP: the original enhanced GFP (Yang et al., 1996) mammalian codon-optimized
   6012..6474    +  misc_feature   IRES: internal ribosome entry site (IRES) of the encephalomyocarditis virus (EMCV)
   6488..7087    +  CDS            PuroR: puromycin N-acetyltransferase; pac from Streptomyces alboniger; confers resistance to puromycin
   7174..7398    +  polyA_signal   bGH poly(A) signal: bovine growth hormone polyadenylation signal
   7402..7418    +  promoter       SV40 promoter (fragment): SV40 enhancer and early promoter
>Addgene plasmid #64336 | 7432 Bicistronic_GFP_ires_puro | depositor full sequence | sequence record 108047 | 7432 Bicistronic_GFP_ires_puro sequence 7432 bps
ATCGATAAAATAAAAGATTTTATTTAGTCTCCAGAAAAAGGGGGGAATGAAAGACCCCACCTGTAGGTTT
GGCAAGCTAGCTTAAGTAACGCCATTTTGCAAGGCATGGAAAATACATAACTGAGAATAGAGAAGTTCAG
ATCAAGGTTAGGAACAGAGAGACAGCAGAATATGGGCCAAACAGGATATCTGTGGTAAGCAGTTCCTGCC
CCGGCTCAGGGCCAAGAACAGATGGTCCCCAGATGCGGTCCCGCCCTCAGCAGTTTCTAGAGAACCATCA
GATGTTTCCAGGGTGCCCCAAGGACCTGAAATGACCCTGTGCCTTATTTGAACTAACCAATCAGTTCGCT
TCTCGCTTCTGTTCGCGCGCTTCTGCTCCCCGAGCTCAATAAAAGAGCCCACAACCCCTCACTCGGCGCG
CCAGTCCTCCGATAGACTGCGTCGCCCGGGTACCCGTGTATCCAATAAACCCTCTTGCAGTTGCATCCGA
CTTGTGGTCTCGCTGTTCCTTGGGAGGGTCTCCTCTGAGTGATTGACTACCCGTCAGCGGGGGTCTTTCA
TGGGTAACAGTTTCTTGAAGTTGGAGAACAACATTCTGAGGGTAGGAGTCGAATATTAAGTAATCCTGAC
TCAATTAGCCACTGTTTTGAATCCACATACTCCAATACTCCTGAAATAGTTCATTATGGACAGCGCAAAA
AGAGCTGGGGAGAATTGTGAAATTGTTATCCGCTCACAATTCCACACAACATACGAGCCGGAAGCATAAA
GTGTAAAGCCTGGGGTGCCTAATGAGTGAGCTAACTCACATTAATTGCGTTGCGCTCACTGCCCGCTTTC
CAGTCGGGAAACCTGTCGTGCCAGCTGCATTAATGAATCGGCCAACGCGCGGGGAGAGGCGGTTTGCGTA
TTGGGCGCTCTTCCGCTTCCTCGCTCACTGACTCGCTGCGCTCGGTCGTTCGGCTGCGGCGAGCGGTATC
AGCTCACTCAAAGGCGGTAATACGGTTATCCACAGAATCAGGGGATAACGCAGGAAAGAACATGTGAGCA
AAAGGCCAGCAAAAGGCCAGGAACCGTAAAAAGGCCGCGTTGCTGGCGTTTTTCCATAGGCTCCGCCCCC
CTGACGAGCATCACAAAAATCGACGCTCAAGTCAGAGGTGGCGAAACCCGACAGGACTATAAAGATACCA
GGCGTTTCCCCCTGGAAGCTCCCTCGTGCGCTCTCCTGTTCCGACCCTGCCGCTTACCGGATACCTGTCC
GCCTTTCTCCCTTCGGGAAGCGTGGCGCTTTCTCATAGCTCACGCTGTAGGTATCTCAGTTCGGTGTAGG
TCGTTCGCTCCAAGCTGGGCTGTGTGCACGAACCCCCCGTTCAGCCCGACCGCTGCGCCTTATCCGGTAA
CTATCGTCTTGAGTCCAACCCGGTAAGACACGACTTATCGCCACTGGCAGCAGCCACTGGTAACAGGATT
AGCAGAGCGAGGTATGTAGGCGGTGCTACAGAGTTCTTGAAGTGGTGGCCTAACTACGGCTACACTAGAA
GGACAGTATTTGGTATCTGCGCTCTGCTGAAGCCAGTTACCTTCGGAAAAAGAGTTGGTAGCTCTTGATC
CGGCAAACAAACCACCGCTGGTAGCGGTGGTTTTTTTGTTTGCAAGCAGCAGATTACGCGCAGAAAAAAA
GGATCTCAAGAAGATCCTTTGATCTTTTCTACGGGGTCTGACGCTCAGTGGAACGAAAACTCACGTTAAG
GGATTTTGGTCATGAGATTATCAAAAAGGATCTTCACCTAGATCCTTTTAAATTAAAAATGAAGTTTTAA
ATCAATCTAAAGTATATATGAGTAAACTTGGTCTGACAGTTACCAATGCTTAATCAGTGAGGCACCTATC
TCAGCGATCTGTCTATTTCGTTCATCCATAGTTGCCTGACTCCCCGTCGTGTAGATAACTACGATACGGG
AGGGCTTACCATCTGGCCCCAGTGCTGCAATGATACCGCGAGACCCACGCTCACCGGCTCCAGATTTATC
AGCAATAAACCAGCCAGCCGGAAGGGCCGAGCGCAGAAGTGGTCCTGCAACTTTATCCGCCTCCATCCAG
TCTATTAATTGTTGCCGGGAAGCTAGAGTAAGTAGTTCGCCAGTTAATAGTTTGCGCAACGTTGTTGCCA
TTGCTACAGGCATCGTGGTGTCACGCTCGTCGTTTGGTATGGCTTCATTCAGCTCCGGTTCCCAACGATC
AAGGCGAGTTACATGATCCCCCATGTTGTGCAAAAAAGCGGTTAGCTCCTTCGGTCCTCCGATCGTTGTC
AGAAGTAAGTTGGCCGCAGTGTTATCACTCATGGTTATGGCAGCACTGCATAATTCTCTTACTGTCATGC
CATCCGTAAGATGCTTTTCTGTGACTGGTGAGTACTCAACCAAGTCATTCTGAGAATAGTGTATGCGGCG
ACCGAGTTGCTCTTGCCCGGCGTCAATACGGGATAATACCGCGCCACATAGCAGAACTTTAAAAGTGCTC
ATCATTGGAAAACGTTCTTCGGGGCGAAAACTCTCAAGGATCTTACCGCTGTTGAGATCCAGTTCGATGT
AACCCACTCGTGCACCCAACTGATCTTCAGCATCTTTTACTTTCACCAGCGTTTCTGGGTGAGCAAAAAC
AGGAAGGCAAAATGCCGCAAAAAAGGGAATAAGGGCGACACGGAAATGTTGAATACTCATACTCTTCCTT
TTTCAATATTATTGAAGCATTTATCAGGGTTATTGTCTCATGAGCGGATACATATTTGAATGTATTTAGA
AAAATAAACAAATAGGGGTTCCGCGCACATTTCCCCGAAAAGTGCCACCTGACGTCTAAGAAACCATTAT
TATCATGACATTAACCTATAAAAATAGGCGTATCACGAGGCCCTTTCGTCTCGCGCGTTTCGGTGATGAC
GGTGAAAACCTCTGACACATGCAGCTCCCGGAGACGGTCACAGCTTGTCTGTAAGCGGATGCCGGGAGCA
GACAAGCCCGTCAGGGCGCGTCAGCGGGTGTTGGCGGGTGTCGGGGCTGGCTTAACTATGCGGCATCAGA
GCAGATTGTACTGAGAGTGCACCATATGCGGTGTGAAATACCGCACAGATGCGTAAGGAGAAAATACCGC
ATCAGGCGCCATTCGCCATTCAGGCTGCGCAACTGTTGGGAAGGGCGATCGGTGCGGGCCTCTTCGCTAT
TACGCCAGCTGGCGAAAGGGGGATGTGCTGCAAGGCGATTAAGTTGGGTAACGCCAGGGTTTTCCCAGTC
ACGACGTTGTAAAACGACGGCCAGTGCCACGCTCTCCCTTATGCGACTCCTGCATTAGGAAGCAGCCCAG
TAGTAGGTTGAGGCCGTTGAGCACCGCCGCCGCAAGGAATGGTGCATGCAAGGAGATGGCGCCCAACAGT
CCCCCGGCCACGGGGCCTGCCACCATACCCACGCCGAAACAAGCGCTCATGAGCCCGAAGTGGCGAGCCC
GATCTTCCCCATCGGTGATGTCGGCGATATAGGCGCCAGCAACCGCACCTGTGGCGCCGGTGATGCCGGC
CACGATGCGTCCGGCGTAGAGGCGATTAGTCCAATTTGTTAAAGACAGGATATCAGTGGTCCAGGCTCTA
GTTTTGACTCAACAATATCACCAGCTGAAGCCTATAGAGTACGAGCCATAGATAAAATAAAAGATTTTAT
TTAGTCTCCAGAAAAAGGGGGGAATGAAAGACCCCACCTGTAGGTTTGGCAAGCTAGCTTAAGTAACGCC
ATTTTGCAAGGCATGGAAAATACATAACTGAGAATAGAGAAGTTCAGATCAAGGTTAGGAACAGAGAGAC
AGCAGAATATGGGCCAAACAGGATATCTGTGGTAAGCAGTTCCTGCCCCGGCTCAGGGCCAAGAACAGAT
GGTCCCCAGATGCGGTCCCGCCCTCAGCAGTTTCTAGAGAACCATCAGATGTTTCCAGGGTGCCCCAAGG
ACCTGAAATGACCCTGTGCCTTATTTGAACTAACCAATCAGTTCGCTTCTCGCTTCTGTTCGCGCGCTTC
TGCTCCCCGAGCTCAATAAAAGAGCCCACAACCCCTCACTCGGCGCGCCAGTCCTCCGATAGACTGCGTC
GCCCGGGTACCCGTATTCCCAATAAAGCCTCTTGCTGTTTGCATCCGAATCGTGGACTCGCTGATCCTTG
GGAGGGTCTCCTCAGATTGATTGACTGCCCACCTCGGGGGTCTTTCATTTGGAGGTTCCACCGAGATTTG
GAGACCCCTGCCCAGGGACCACCGACCCCCCCGCCGGGAGGTAAGCTGGCCAGCGGTCGTTTCGTGTCTG
TCTCTGTCTTTGTGCGTGTTTGTGCCGGCATCTAATGTTTGCGCCTGCGTCTGTACTAGTTAGCTAACTA
GCTCTGTATCTGGCGGACCCGTGGTGGAACTGACGAGTTCTGAACACCCGGCCGCAACCCTGGGAGACGT
CCCAGGGACTTTGGGGGCCGTTTTTGTGGCCCGACCTGAGGAAGGGAGTCGATGTGGAATCCGACCCCGT
CAGGATATGTGGTTCTGGTAGGAGACGAGAACCTAAAACAGTTCCCGCCTCCGTCTGAATTTTTGCTTTC
GGTTTGGAACCGAAGCCGCGCGTCTTGTCTGCTGCAGCGCTGCAGCATCGTTCTGTGTTGTCTCTGTCTG
ACTGTGTTTCTGTATTTGTCTGAAAATTAGGGCCAGACTGTTACCACTCCCTTAAGTTTGACCTTAGGTC
ACTGGAAAGATGTCGAGCGGATCGCTCACAACCAGTCGGTAGATGTCAAGAAGAGACGTTGGGTTACCTT
CTGCTCTGCAGAATGGCCAACCTTTAACGTCGGATGGCCGCGAGACGGCACCTTTAACCGAGACCTCATC
ACCCAGGTTAAGATCAAGGTCTTTTCACCTGGCCCGCATGGACACCCAGACCAGGTCCCCTACATCGTGA
CCTGGGAAGCCTTGGCTTTTGACCCCCCTCCCTGGGTCAAGCCCTTTGTACACCCTAAGCCTCCGCCTCC
TCTTCCTCCATCCGCCCCGTCTCTCCCCCTTGAACCTCCTCGTTCGACCCCGCCTCGATCCTCCCTTTAT
CCAGCCCTCACTCCTTCTCTAGGCGCCGGAATTAGATCCACCGGTCGCCACCATGGTGAGCAAGGGCGAG
GAGCTGTTCACCGGGGTGGTGCCCATCCTGGTCGAGCTGGACGGCGACGTAAACGGCCACAAGTTCAGCG
TGTCCGGCGAGGGCGAGGGCGATGCCACCTACGGCAAGCTGACCCTGAAGTTCATCTGCACCACCGGCAA
GCTGCCCGTGCCCTGGCCCACCCTCGTGACCACCCTGACCTACGGCGTGCAGTGCTTCAGCCGCTACCCC
GACCACATGAAGCAGCACGACTTCTTCAAGTCCGCCATGCCCGAAGGCTACGTCCAGGAGCGCACCATCT
TCTTCAAGGACGACGGCAACTACAAGACCCGCGCCGAGGTGAAGTTCGAGGGCGACACCCTGGTGAACCG
CATCGAGCTGAAGGGCATCGACTTCAAGGAGGACGGCAACATCCTGGGGCACAAGCTGGAGTACAACTAC
AACAGCCACAACGTCTATATCATGGCCGACAAGCAGAAGAACGGCATCAAGGTGAACTTCAAGATCCGCC
ACAACATCGAGGACGGCAGCGTGCAGCTCGCCGACCACTACCAGCAGAACACCCCCATCGGCGACGGCCC
CGTGCTGCTGCCCGACAACCACTACCTGAGCACCCAGTCCGCCCTGAGCAAAGACCCCAACGAGAAGCGC
GATCACATGGTCCTGCTGGAGTTCGTGACCGCCGCCGGGATCACTCTCGGCATGGACGAGCTGTACAAGT
AAAGCGGCCGCTCGAGGTTAACGAATTCCGCCCCCCCCCCCTAACGTTACTGGCCGAAGCCGCTTGGAAT
AAGGCCGGTGTGCGTTTGTCTATATGTTATTTTCCACCATATTGCCGTCTTTTGGCAATGTGAGGGCCCG
GAAACCTGGCCCTGTCTTCTTGACGAGCATTCCTAGGGGTCTTTCCCCTCTCGCCAAAGGAATGCAAGGT
CTGTTGAATGTCGTGAAGGAAGCAGTTCCTCTGGAAGCTTCTTGAAGACAAACAACGTCTGTAGCGACCC
TTTGCAGGCAGCGGAACCCCCCACCTGGCGACAGGTGCCTCTGCGGCCAAAAGCCACGTGTATAAGATAC
ACCTGCAAAGGCGGCACAACCCCAGTGCCACGTTGTGAGTTGGATAGTTGTGGAAAGAGTCAAATGGCTC
TCCTCAAGCGTATTCAACAAGGGGCTGAAGGATGCCCAGAAGGTACCCCATTGTATGGGATCTGATCTGG
GGCCTCGGTGCACATGCTTTACATGTGTTTAGTCGAGGTTAAAAAAACGTCTAGGCCCCCCGAACCACGG
GGACGTGGTTTTCCTTTGAAAAACACGATGATAATATGGCCACAACCATGACCGAGTACAAGCCCACGGT
GCGCCTCGCCACCCGCGACGACGTCCCCAGGGCCGTACGCACCCTCGCCGCCGCGTTCGCCGACTACCCC
GCCACGCGCCACACCGTCGATCCGGACCGCCACATCGAGCGGGTCACCGAGCTGCAAGAACTCTTCCTCA
CGCGCGTCGGGCTCGACATCGGCAAGGTGTGGGTCGCGGACGACGGCGCCGCGGTGGCGGTCTGGACCAC
GCCGGAGAGCGTCGAAGCGGGGGCGGTGTTCGCCGAGATCGGCCCGCGCATGGCCGAGTTGAGCGGTTCC
CGGCTGGCCGCGCAGCAACAGATGGAAGGCCTCCTGGCGCCGCACCGGCCCAAGGAGCCCGCGTGGTTCC
TGGCCACCGTCGGCGTCTCGCCCGACCACCAGGGCAAGGGTCTGGGCAGCGCCGTCGTGCTCCCCGGAGT
GGAGGCGGCCGAGCGCGCCGGGGTGCCCGCCTTCCTGGAGACCTCCGCGCCCCGCAACCTCCCCTTCTAC
GAGCGGCTCGGCTTCACCGTCACCGCCGACGTCGAGGTGCCCGAAGGACCGCGCACCTGGTGCATGACCC
GCAAGCCCGGTGCCTGACGCCCGCCCCACGACCCGCAGCGCCCGACCGAAAGGAGCGCACGACCCCATGC
ATCGATGATCTAGAGCTCGCTGATCAGCCTCGACTGTGCCTTCTAGTTGCCAGCCATCTGTTGTTTGCCC
CTCCCCCGTGCCTTCCTTGACCCTGGAAGGTGCCACTCCCACTGTCCTTTCCTAATAAAATGAGGAAATT
GCATCGCATTGTCTGAGTAGGTGTCATTCTATTCTGGGGGGTGGGGTGGGGCAGGACAGCAAGGGGGAGG
ATTGGGAAGACAATAGCAGGCATGCTGGGGATGCGGTGGGCTCTATGGCTTCTGAGGCGGAAAGAACCTG
CAGCCCAAGCTT
