>Addgene plasmid #64336 | 7432 Bicistronic_GFP_ires_puro | addgene partial sequence | sequence record 114189 | pLXSN5 5'-CCCTTGAACCTCCTCGTTCGACC-3'
GCCCTCACTCCTTCTCTAGGCGCCGGAATTAGATCCACCGGTCGCCACCATGGTGAGCAAGGGCGAGGAG
CTGTTCACCGGGGTGGTGCCCATCCTGGTCGAGCTGGACGGCGACGTAAACGGCCACAAGTTCAGCGTGT
CCGGCGAGGGCGAGGGCGATGCCACCTACGGCAAGCTGACCCTGAAGTTCATCTGCACCACCGGCAAGCT
GCCCGTGCCCTGGCCCACCCTCGTGACCACCCTGACCTACGGCGTGCAGTGCTTCAGCCGCTACCCCGAC
CACATGAAGCAGCACGACTTCTTCAAGTCCGCCATGCCCGAAGGCTACGTCCAGGAGCGCACCATCTTCT
TCAAGGACGACGGCAACTACAAGACCCGCGCCGAGGTGAAGTTCGAGGGCGACACCCTGGTGAACCGCAT
CGAGCTGAAGGGCATCGACTTCAAGGAGGACGGCAACATCCTGGGGCACAAGCTGGAGTACAACTACAAC
AGCCACAACGTCTATATCATGGCCGACAAGCAGAAGAACGGCATCAAGGTGAACTTCAAGATCCGCCACA
ACATCGAGGACGGCAGCGTGCAGCTCGCCGACCACTACCAGCAGAACACCCCCATCGGCGACGGCCCCGT
GCTGCTGCCCGACAACCACTACCTGAGCACCCAGTCCGCCCTGAGCAAAGACCCCAACGAGAAGCGCGAT
CACATGGTCCTGCTGGAGTTCGTGACCGCCGCCGGGATCACTCTCGGCATGGACGAGCTGTACAAGTAAA
GCGGCCGCTCGAGGTTAACGAATTCCGCCCCCCCCCCCTAACGTTACTGGCCGAA
