>Addgene plasmid #64336 | 7432 Bicistronic_GFP_ires_puro | addgene partial sequence | sequence record 114190 | IRES-F 5'-TGGCTCTCCTCAAGCGTATT-3'
CCCATTGTATGGGATCTGATCTGGGGCCTCGGTGCACATGCTTTACATGTGTTTAGTCGAGGTTAAAAAA
ACGTCTAGGCCCCCCGAACCACGGGGACGTGGTTTTCCTTTGAAAAACACGATGATAATATGGCCACAAC
CATGACCGAGTACAAGCCCACGGTGCGCCTCGCCACCCGCGACGACGTCCCCAGGGCCGTACGCACCCTC
GCCGCCGCGTTCGCCGACTACCCCGCCACGCGCCACACCGTCGATCCGGACCGCCACATCGAGCGGGTCA
CCGAGCTGCAAGAACTCTTCCTCACGCGCGTCGGGCTCGACATCGGCAAGGTGTGGGTCGCGGACGACGG
CGCCGCGGTGGCGGTCTGGACCACGCCGGAGAGCGTCGAAGCGGGGGCGGTGTTCGCCGAGATCGGCCCG
CGCATGGCCGAGTTGAGCGGTTCCCGGCTGGCCGCGCAGCAACAGATGGAAGGCCTCCTGGCGCCGCACC
GGCCCAAGGAGCCCGCGTGGTTCCTGGCCACCGTCGGCGTCTCGCCCGACCACCAGGGCAAGGGTCTGGG
CAGCGCCGTCGTGCTCCCCGGAGTGGAGGCGGCCGAGCGCGCCGGGGTGCCCGCCTTCCTGGAGACCTCC
GCGCCCCGCAACCTCCCCTTCTACGAGCGGCTCGGCTTCACCGTCACCGCCGACGTCGAGGTGCCCGAAG
GACCGCGCACCTGGTGCATGACCCGCAAGCCCGGTGCCTGACGCCCGCCCCACGACCCGCAGCGCCCGAC
CGAAAGGAGCGCACGACCCCATGCATCGATGATCTAGAGCTCGCTGATCAGCCTCGACTGTGCCTTCTAG
TTGCCAGCCATCTGTTGTTTGCCCCTCCCCCGTGCCTTCCTTGACCCTGGAAGGTGCCACTCCCACTGTC
CTTTCCTAATAAA
